>Addgene plasmid #144091 | TFORF1224 | addgene full sequence | sequence record 396162 | Addgene NGS Result
TTAATGTAGTCTTATGCAATACTCTTGTAGTCTTGCAACATGGTAACGATGAGTTAGCAACATGCCTTAC
AAGGAGAGAAAAAGCACCGTGCATGCCGATTGGTGGAAGTAAGGTGGTACGATCGTGCCTTATTAGGAAG
GCAACAGACGGGTCTGACATGGATTGGACGAACCACTGAATTGCCGCATTGCAGAGATATTGTATTTAAG
TGCCTAGCTCGATACATAAACGGGTCTCTCTGGTTAGACCAGATCTGAGCCTGGGAGCTCTCTGGCTAAC
TAGGGAACCCACTGCTTAAGCCTCAATAAAGCTTGCCTTGAGTGCTTCAAGTAGTGTGTGCCCGTCTGTT
GTGTGACTCTGGTAACTAGAGATCCCTCAGACCCTTTTAGTCAGTGTGGAAAATCTCTAGCAGTGGCGCC
CGAACAGGGACTTGAAAGCGAAAGGGAAACCAGAGGAGCTCTCTCGACGCAGGACTCGGCTTGCTGAAGC
GCGCACGGCAAGAGGCGAGGGGCGGCGACTGGTGAGTACGCCAAAAATTTTGACTAGCGGAGGCTAGAAG
GAGAGAGATGGGTGCGAGAGCGTCAGTATTAAGCGGGGGAGAATTAGATCGCGATGGGAAAAAATTCGGT
TAAGGCCAGGGGGAAAGAAAAAATATAAATTAAAACATATAGTATGGGCAAGCAGGGAGCTAGAACGATT
CGCAGTTAATCCTGGCCTGTTAGAAACATCAGAAGGCTGTAGACAAATACTGGGACAGCTACAACCATCC
CTTCAGACAGGATCAGAAGAACTTAGATCATTATATAATACAGTAGCAACCCTCTATTGTGTGCATCAAA
GGATAGAGATAAAAGACACCAAGGAAGCTTTAGACAAGATAGAGGAAGAGCAAAACAAAAGTAAGACCAC
CGCACAGCAAGCGGCCGCTGATCTTCAGACCTGGAGGAGGAGATATGAGGGACAATTGGAGAAGTGAATT
ATATAAATATAAAGTAGTAAAAATTGAACCATTAGGAGTAGCACCCACCAAGGCAAAGAGAAGAGTGGTG
CAGAGAGAAAAAAGAGCAGTGGGAATAGGAGCTTTGTTCCTTGGGTTCTTGGGAGCAGCAGGAAGCACTA
TGGGCGCAGCGTCAATGACGCTGACGGTACAGGCCAGACAATTATTGTCTGGTATAGTGCAGCAGCAGAA
CAATTTGCTGAGGGCTATTGAGGCGCAACAGCATCTGTTGCAACTCACAGTCTGGGGCATCAAGCAGCTC
CAGGCAAGAATCCTGGCTGTGGAAAGATACCTAAAGGATCAACAGCTCCTGGGGATTTGGGGTTGCTCTG
GAAAACTCATTTGCACCACTGCTGTGCCTTGGAATGCTAGTTGGAGTAATAAATCTCTGGAACAGATTTG
GAATCACACGACCTGGATGGAGTGGGACAGAGAAATTAACAATTACACAAGCTTAATACACTCCTTAATT
GAAGAATCGCAAAACCAGCAAGAAAAGAATGAACAAGAATTATTGGAATTAGATAAATGGGCAAGTTTGT
GGAATTGGTTTAACATAACAAATTGGCTGTGGTATATAAAATTATTCATAATGATAGTAGGAGGCTTGGT
AGGTTTAAGAATAGTTTTTGCTGTACTTTCTATAGTGAATAGAGTTAGGCAGGGATATTCACCATTATCG
TTTCAGACCCACCTCCCAACCCCGAGGGGACCCATGCATTGCATCTCAATTAGTCAGCAACCAGGTGTGG
AAAGTCCCCAGGCTCCCCAGCAGGCAGAAGTATGCAAAGCATGCGTCTCAATTAGTCAGCAACCATAGTC
CCGCCCCTAACTCCGCCCATCCCGCCCCTAACTCCGCCCAGTTCCGCCCATTCTCCGCCCCATGGCTGAC
TAATTTTTTTTATTTATGCAGAGGCCGAGGCCGCCTCGGCCTCTGAGCTATTCCAGAAGTAGTGAGGAGG
CTTTTTTGGAGGCCTAGGCTTTTGCAAAAAGCTTTCTAGAGGTACCACCGGAGCTTACCATGACCGAGTA
CAAGCCCACGGTGCGCCTCGCCACCCGCGACGACGTCCCCAGGGCCGTACGCACCCTCGCCGCCGCGTTC
GCCGACTACCCCGCCACGCGCCACACCGTCGATCCGGACCGCCACATCGAGCGGGTCACCGAGCTGCAAG
AACTCTTCCTCACGCGCGTCGGGCTCGACATCGGCAAGGTGTGGGTCGCGGACGACGGCGCCGCCGTGGC
GGTCTGGACCACGCCGGAGAGCGTCGAAGCGGGGGCGGTGTTCGCCGAGATCGGCCCGCGCATGGCCGAG
TTGAGCGGTTCCCGGCTGGCCGCGCAGCAACAGATGGAAGGCCTCCTGGCGCCGCACCGGCCCAAGGAGC
CCGCGTGGTTCCTGGCCACCGTCGGCGTCTCGCCCGACCACCAGGGCAAGGGTCTGGGCAGCGCCGTCGT
GCTCCCCGGAGTGGAGGCGGCCGAGCGCGCCGGGGTGCCCGCCTTCCTGGAGACCTCCGCGCCCCGCAAC
CTCCCCTTCTACGAGCGGCTCGGCTTCACCGTCACCGCCGACGTCGAGGTGCCCGAAGGACCGCGCACCT
GGTGCATGACCCGCAAGCCCGGTGCCAGTTAACGAATTCTAGATCTTGAGACAAATGGCAGTATTCATCC
ACAATTTTAAAAGAAAAGGGGGGATTGGGGGGTACAGTGCAGGGGAAAGAATAGTAGACATAATAGCAAC
AGACATACAAACTAAAGAATTACAAAAACAAATTACAAAAATTCAAAATTTTCGGGTTTATTACAGGGAC
AGCAGAGATCCACTTTGGCGCCGGCTCGAGGCCTGCAGGTGCAAAGATGGATAAAGTTTTAAACAGAGAG
GAATCTTTGCAGCTAATGGACCTTCTAGGTCTTGAAAGGAGTGGGAATTGGCTCCGGTGCCCGTCAGTGG
GCAGAGCGCACATCGCCCACAGTCCCCGAGAAGTTGGGGGGAGGGGTCGGCAATTGAACCGGTGCCTAGA
GAAGGTGGCGCGGGGTAAACTGGGAAAGTGATGTCGTGTACTGGCTCCGCCTTTTTCCCGAGGGTGGGGG
AGAACCGTATATAAGTGCAGTAGTCGCCGTGAACGTTCTTTTTCGCAACGGGTTTGCCGCCAGAACACAG
GTAAGTGCCGTGTGTGGTTCCCGCGGGCCTGGCCTCTTTACGGGTTATGGCCCTTGCGTGCCTTGAATTA
CTTCCACCTGGCTGCAGTACGTGATTCTTGATCCCGAGCTTCGGGTTGGAAGTGGGTGGGAGAGTTCGAG
GCCTTGCGCTTAAGGAGCCCCTTCGCCTCGTGCTTGAGTTGAGGCCTGGCCTGGGCGCTGGGGCCGCCGC
GTGCGAATCTGGTGGCACCTTCGCGCCTGTCTCGCTGCTTTCGATAAGTCTCTAGCCATTTAAAATTTTT
GATGACCTGCTGCGACGCTTTTTTTCTGGCAAGATAGTCTTGTAAATGCGGGCCAAGATCTGCACACTGG
TATTTCGGTTTTTGGGGCCGCGGGCGGCGACGGGGCCCGTGCGTCCCAGCGCACATGTTCGGCGAGGCGG
GGCCTGCGAGCGCGGCCACCGAGAATCGGACGGGGGTAGTCTCAAGCTGGCCGGCCTGCTCTGGTGCCTG
GCCTCGCGCCGCCGTGTATCGCCCCGCCCTGGGCGGCAAGGCTGGCCCGGTCGGCACCAGTTGCGTGAGC
GGAAAGATGGCCGCTTCCCGGCCCTGCTGCAGGGAGCTCAAAATGGAGGACGCGGCGCTCGGGAGAGCGG
GCGGGTGAGTCACCCACACAAAGGAAAAGGGCCTTTCCGTCCTCAGCCGTCGCTTCATGTGACTCCACGG
AGTACCGGGCGCCGTCCAGGCACCTCGATTAGTTCTCGAGCTTTTGGAGTACGTCGTCTTTAGGTTGGGG
GGAGGGGTTTTATGCGATGGAGTTTCCCCACACTGAGTGGGTGGAGACTGAAGTTAGGCCAGCTTGGCAC
TTGATGTAATTCTCCTTGGAATTTGCCCTTTTTGAGTTTGGATCTTGGTTCATTCTCAAGCCTCAGACAG
TGGTTCAAAGTTTTTTTCTTCCATTTCAGGTGTCGTGAGGCTAGCACCGCCACCATGGCCAGCTCGGAGA
CTGAGATCCGCTGGGCTGAGCCTGGCCTGGGGAAGGGCCCCCAGCGGCGGCGCTGGGCCTGGGCCGAGGA
CAAGAGGGATGTGGATAGAAGTAGTTCACAAAGCTGGGAAGAAGAGAGACTCTTTCCCAATGCCACCAGC
CCCGAGCTCCTAGAGGACTTCCGCCTGGCCCAGCAGCACCTGCCGCCCCTGGAGTGGGACCCACACCCGC
AGCCCGATGGGCATCAGGATTCCGAGTCAGGAGAGACTTCGGGAGAAGAGGCTGAAGCAGAGGATGTGGA
CAGCCCAGCAAGTTCCCATGAGCCTCTTGCCTGGCTCCCCCAGCAGGGCCGTCAGCTGGACATGACTGAA
GAGGAGCCAGATGGGACCCTCGGAAGTCTGGAGGTTGAGGAGGCTGGAGAGAGCTCCTCAAGGTTGGGGT
ATGAGGCTGGTCTCAGCTTGGAAGGCCATGGAAACACCAGCCCCATGGCTCTTGGGCATGGTCAGGCCAG
GGGCTGGGTGGCTTCTGGCGAACAAGCCAGTGGGGACAAACTTTCTGAACATTCCGAGGTCAACCCATCC
GTTGAACTCAGCCCGGCAAGGTCCTGGAGCAGTGGGACAGTGAGCCTCGACCACCCTAGTGACAGCCTTG
ATTCTACCTGGGAAGGAGAGACCGATGGCCCCCAGCCCACTGCCCTGGCAGAAACCTTGCCAGAGGGCCC
CAGCCACCACCTCCTAAGCCCAGATGGCAGAACTGGAGGCAGTGTTGCTCGGGCAACCCCCATGGAATTC
CAGGACTCCTCAGCTCCCCCAGCCCAGAGTCCGCAGCATGCCACAGATAGATGGAGGAGAGAAACGACCA
GATTCTTCTGCCCTCAGCCCAAGGAACACATCTGGAAGCAGACAAAGACGTCACCTAAGCCACTCCCTTC
CCGATTCATTGGCTCCATCAGCCCCCTGAATCCCCAGCCCAGGCCAACGCGGCAGGGCAGGCCGCTGCCC
AGACAGGGAGCCACTCTGGCTGGCCGCTCCTCTTCTAATGCCCCCAAGTATGGCCGGGGGCAGTTGAACT
ACCCACTCCCTGATTTCTCCAAGGTAGGGCCCCGGGTGAGATTCCCCAAAGATGAGAGCTACCGTCCCCC
CAAGTCCAGAAGCCACAACAGGAAGCCTCAGGCCCCTGCCAGGCCCCTCATCTTCAAGTCTCCAGCTGAG
ATTGTGCAGGAGGTGCTGTTGAGCAGTGGAGAAGCAGCCCTGGCAAAGGACACGCCTCCTGCCCACCCTA
TCACCAGGGTACCCCAAGAATTTCAGACGCCTGAGCAAGCCACTGAGCTGGTCCATCAGCTCCAGGAAGA
CTACCACAGGCTCCTCACCAAGTACGCTGAGGCCGAGAACACCATTGACCAGCTACGCCTCGGGGCCAAG
GTGAACCTGTTCTCTGACCCACCCCAGCCCAACCACAGCATCCACACGGGAATGGTGCCCCAGGGGACCA
AGGTCTTGTCCTTCACCATCCCACAGCCCCGCTCTGCAGAGTGGTGGCCGGGCCCGGCCGAGGACCCCCA
GGCCTCTGCGGCCTCAGGGTGGCCATCAGCTCGAGGAGACTTGAGCCCCTCCTCGCTTACCAGCATGCCC
ACCCTGGGGTGGCTTCCGGAGAACCGGGACATCTCTGAGGACCAGTCCTCAGCAGAGCAGACCCAGGCAC
TGGCTTCTCAGGCCAGCCAGTTCCTGGCCAAGGTGGAGTCCTTTGAAAGACTGATACAGGCAGGACGTCT
CATGCCCCAGGACCAAGTCAAGGGCTTCCAGCGGCTGAAGGCTGCCCACGCGGCCCTAGAGGAGGAGTAC
CTGAAGGCTTGTCGGGAGCAACACCCTGCCCAGCCGCTTGCCGGCTCCAAGGGGACGCCTGGAAGATTTG
ATCCTCGCAGGGAGCTGGAGGCAGAGATATACCGTCTGGGAAGCTGCCTGGAAGAGCTGAAGGAACACAT
AGACCAGACCCAGCAAGAGCCTGAGCCGCCCGGGTCAGACTCAGCTCTGGACAGCACCCCAGCCCTGCCC
TGCCTCCATCAGCCAACGCACCTGCCTGCTCCTTCTGGACAAGCCCCCATGCCAGCCATCAAGACCTCCT
GCCCTGAGCCTGCTACCACCACTGCCGCCGCCAGCACTGGCCCCTGCCCATTGCACGTAAATGTGGAGGT
GAGCTCTGGCAACAGTGAGGTGGAGGACAGGCCACAGGACCCCCTGGCCCGACTCAGGCACAAGGAGCTG
CAGATGGAGCAAGTTTACCATGGCCTCATGGAGCGGTACCTCAGTGTGAAGTCTCTCCCAGAAGCCATGA
GAATGGAGGAGGAGGAAGAAGGAGAGGAGGAGGAGGAGGAAGAGGGGGGAGGTGACTCCCTGGAAGTTGA
TGGGGTGGCTGCAACTCCAGGGAAAGCAGAGGCCACCAGGGTCCTCCCAAGGCAGTGCCCGGTGCAGGCT
GAGAAAAGTCATGGGGCTCCCCTGGAGTAGTAATGAACTAGTCCGTAACTTGAAAGTATTTCGATTTCTT
GGCTTTATATATCTTGTGGAAAGGACGACCGATAATAATTCGATATAAGCACACGCGTTAAGTCGACAAT
CAACCTCTGGATTACAAAATTTGTGAAAGATTGACTGGTATTCTTAACTATGTTGCTCCTTTTACGCTAT
GTGGATACGCTGCTTTAATGCCTTTGTATCATGCTATTGCTTCCCGTATGGCTTTCATTTTCTCCTCCTT
GTATAAATCCTGGTTGCTGTCTCTTTATGAGGAGTTGTGGCCCGTTGTCAGGCAACGTGGCGTGGTGTGC
ACTGTGTTTGCTGACGCAACCCCCACTGGTTGGGGCATTGCCACCACCTGTCAGCTCCTTTCCGGGACTT
TCGCTTTCCCCCTCCCTATTGCCACGGCGGAACTCATCGCCGCCTGCCTTGCCCGCTGCTGGACAGGGGC
TCGGCTGTTGGGCACTGACAATTCCGTGGTGTTGTCGGGGAAATCATCGTCCTTTCCTTGGCTGCTCGCC
TGTGTTGCCACCTGGATTCTGCGCGGGACGTCCTTCTGCTACGTCCCTTCGGCCCTCAATCCAGCGGACC
TTCCTTCCCGCGGCCTGCTGCCGGCTCTGCGGCCTCTTCCGCGTCTTCGCCTTCGCCCTCAGACGAGTCG
GATCTCCCTTTGGGCCGCCTCCCCGCGTCGACTTTAAGACCAATGACTTACAAGGCAGCTGTAGATCTTA
GCCACTTTTTAAAAGAAAAGGGGGGACTGGAAGGGCTAATTCACTCCCAACGAAGACAAGATCTGCTTTT
TGCTTGTACTGGGTCTCTCTGGTTAGACCAGATCTGAGCCTGGGAGCTCTCTGGCTAACTAGGGAACCCA
CTGCTTAAGCCTCAATAAAGCTTGCCTTGAGTGCTTCAAGTAGTGTGTGCCCGTCTGTTGTGTGACTCTG
GTAACTAGAGATCCCTCAGACCCTTTTAGTCAGTGTGGAAAATCTCTAGCAGTACGTATAGTAGTTCATG
TCATCTTATTATTCAGTATTTATAACTTGCAAAGAAATGAATATCAGAGAGTGAGAGGAACTTGTTTATT
GCAGCTTATAATGGTTACAAATAAAGCAATAGCATCACAAATTTCACAAATAAAGCATTTTTTTCACTGC
ATTCTAGTTGTGGTTTGTCCAAACTCATCAATGTATCTTATCATGTCTGGCTCTAGCTATCCCGCCCCTA
ACTCCGCCCATCCCGCCCCTAACTCCGCCCAGTTCCGCCCATTCTCCGCCCCATGGCTGACTAATTTTTT
TTATTTATGCAGAGGCCGAGGCCGCCTCGGCCTCTGAGCTATTCCAGAAGTAGTGAGGAGGCTTTTTTGG
AGGCCTAGGGACGTACCCAATTCGCCCTATAGTGAGTCGTATTACGCGCGCTCACTGGCCGTCGTTTTAC
AACGTCGTGACTGGGAAAACCCTGGCGTTACCCAACTTAATCGCCTTGCAGCACATCCCCCTTTCGCCAG
CTGGCGTAATAGCGAAGAGGCCCGCACCGATCGCCCTTCCCAACAGTTGCGCAGCCTGAATGGCGAATGG
G
[124 nt withheld, positions 8192-8315]
C
[91 nt withheld, positions 8317-8407]
A
[49 nt withheld, positions 8409-8457]
CCTTTGACGTTGGAGTCCACGTTCTTT
[37 nt withheld, positions 8485-8521]
ACCCTATCTCGGTCTATTCTTTTGATTTATAAGGGATTTTGCCGATTTCGGCCTATTGGTTAAAAAATGA
GCTGATTTAACAAAAATTTAACGCGAATTTTAACAAAATATTAACGCTTACAATTTAGGTGGCACTTTTC
GGGGAAATGTGCGCGGAACCCCTATTTGTTTATTTTTCTAAATACATTCAAATATGTATCCGCTCATGAG
ACAATAACCCTGATAAATGCTTCAATAATATTGAAAAAGGAAGAGTATGAGTATTCAACATTTCCGTGTC
GCCCTTATTCCCTTTTTTGCGGCATTTTGCCTTCCTGTTTTTGCTCACCCAGAAACGCTGGTGAAAGTAA
AAGATGCTGAAGATCAGTTGGGTGCACGAGTGGGTTACATCGAACTGGATCTCAACAGCGGTAAGATCCT
TGAGAGTTTTCGCCCCGAAGAACGTTTTCCAATGATGAGCACTTTTAAAGTTCTGCTATGTGGCGCGGTA
TTATCCCGTATTGACGCCGGGCAAGAGCAACTCGGTCGCCGCATACACTATTCTCAGAATGACTTGGTTG
AGTACTCACCAGTCACAGAAAAGCATCTTACGGATGGCATGACAGTAAGAGAATTATGCAGTGCTGCCAT
AACCATGAGTGATAACACTGCGGCCAACTTACTTCTGACAACGATCGGAGGACCGAAGGAGCTAACCGCT
TTTTTGCACAACATGGGGGATCATGTAACTCGCCTTGATCGTTGGGAACCGGAGCTGAATGAAGCCATAC
CAAACGACGAGCGTGACACCACGATGCCTGTAGCAATGGCAACAACGTTGCGCAAACTATTAACTGGCGA
ACTACTTACTCTAGCTTCCCGGCAACAATTAATAGACTGGATGGAGGCGGATAAAGTTGCAGGACCACTT
CTGCGCTCGGCCCTTCCGGCTGGCTGGTTTATTGCTGATAAATCTGGAGCCGGTGAGCGTGGGTCTCGCG
GTATCATTGCAGCACTGGGGCCAGATGGTAAGCCCTCCCGTATCGTAGTTATCTACACGACGGGGAGTCA
GGCAACTATGGATGAACGAAATAGACAGATCGCTGAGATAGGTGCCTCACTGATTAAGCATTGGTAACTG
TCAGACCAAGTTTACTCATATATACTTTAGATTGATTTAAAACTTCATTTTTAATTTAAAAGGATCTAGG
TGAAGATCCTTTTTGATAATCTCATGACCAAAATCCCTTAACGTGAGTTTTCGTTCCACTGAGCGTCAGA
CCCCGTAGAAAAGATCAAAGGATCTTCTTGAGATCCTTTTTTTCTGCGCGTAATCTGCTGCTTGCAAACA
AAAAAACCACCGCTACCAGCGGTGGTTTGTTTGCCGGATCAAGAGCTACCAACTCTTTTTCCGAAGGTAA
CTGGCTTCAGCAGAGCGCAGATACCAAATACTGTTCTTCTAGTGTAGCCGTAGTTAGGCCACCACTTCAA
GAACTCTGTAGCACCGCCTACATACCTCGCTCTGCTAATCCTGTTACCAGTGGCTGCTGCCAGTGGCGAT
AAGTCGTGTCTTACCGGGTTGGACTCAAGACGATAGTTACCGGATAAGGCGCAGCGGTCGGGCTGAACGG
GGGGTTCGTGCACACAGCCCAGCTTGGAGCGAACGACCTACACCGAACTGAGATACCTACAGCGTGAGCT
ATGAGAAAGCGCCACGCTTCCCGAAGGGAGAAAGGCGGACAGGTATCCGGTAAGCGGCAGGGTCGGAACA
GGAGAGCGCACGAGGGAGCTTCCAGGGGGAAACGCCTGGTATCTTTATAGTCCTGTCGGGTTTCGCCACC
TCTGACTTGAGCGTCGATTTTTGTGATGCTCGTCAGGGGGGCGGAGCCTATGGAAAAACGCCAGCAACGC
GGCCTTTTTACGGTTCCTGGCCTTTTGCTGGCCTTTTGCTCACATGTTCTTTCCTGCGTTATCCCCTGAT
TCTGTGGATAACCGTATTACCGCCTTTGAGTGAGCTGATACCGCTCGCCGCAGCCGAACGACCGAGCGCA
GCGAGTCAGTGAGCGAGGAAGCGGAAGAGCGCCCAATACGCAAACCGCCTCTCCCCGCGCGTTGGCCGAT
TCATTAATGCAGCTGGCACGACAGGTTTCCCGACTGGAAAGCGGGCAGTGAGCGCAACGCAATTAATGTG
AGTTAGCTCACTCATTAGGCACCCCAGGCTTTACACTTTATGCTTCCGGCTCGTATGTTGTGTGGAATTG
TGAGCGGATAACAATTTCACACAGGAAACAGCTATGACCATGATTACGCCAAGCGCGCAATTAACCCTCA
CTAAAGGGAACAAAAGCTGGAGCTGCAAGC
Features (pLannotate 1.2.2; 31 found; start..end, strand, type, name):
      5..231     +  promoter       RSV promoter: Rous sarcoma virus enhancer/promoter
    232..412     +  LTR            5' LTR (truncated): truncated 5' long terminal repeat (LTR) from HIV-1
    459..584     +  misc_feature   HIV-1 Ψ: packaging signal of human immunodeficiency virus type 1
    568..931     +  CDS            HIV-1 gag (fragment): gag protein from human immunodeficiency virus 1; gag
   1077..1310    +  misc_feature   RRE: The Rev response element (RRE) of HIV-1 allows for Rev-dependent mRNA export from the nucleus to the cytoplasm.
   1687..1713    +  CDS            Rev (fragment): human immunodeficiency virus 1 (HIV-1) Rev protein; rev; enhances nuclear export of unspliced and incompletely spliced viral mRNAs
   1720..1743    +  promoter       SV40 promoter (fragment): SV40 early promoter
   1744..1815    +  promoter       SV40 promoter (fragment): SV40 enhancer and early promoter
   1839..1974    +  rep_origin     SV40 ori: SV40 origin of replication
   2020..2616    +  CDS            PuroR (fragment): puromycin N-acetyltransferase; pac from Streptomyces; confers resistance to puromycin
   2665..2782    +  misc_feature   cPPT/CTS: central polypurine tract and central termination sequence of HIV-1
   2847..2913    +  CDS            small t antigen (fragment): SV40 (simian virus 40) small t antigen
   2920..4098    +  promoter       EF-1α promoter: strong constitutive promoter for human elongation factor EF-1α
   4115..6607    +  CDS            AKNA (fragment): AKNA_HUMAN - Also known as KIAA1968 From Homo sapiens (Human).
   6623..6676    +  promoter       U6 promoter (fragment): RNA polymerase III promoter for human U6 snRNA
   6718..7306    +  misc_feature   WPRE: woodchuck hepatitis virus posttranscriptional regulatory element
   7357..7376    +  misc_feature   cPPT/CTS (fragment): central polypurine tract and central termination sequence of HIV-1
   7378..7611    +  LTR            3' LTR (ΔU3): self-inactivating 3' long terminal repeat (LTR) from HIV-1
   7689..7810    +  polyA_signal   SV40 poly(A) signal: SV40 polyadenylation signal
   7850..7985    +  rep_origin     SV40 ori: SV40 origin of replication
   8006..8024    -  promoter       T7 promoter: promoter for bacteriophage T7 RNA polymerase
   8032..8187    +  CDS            lacZα (fragment): LacZα fragment of β-galactosidase; lacZ fragment
   8192..8620    +  rep_origin     f1 ori (sequence partly withheld): f1 bacteriophage origin of replication; arrow indicates direction of (+) strand synthesis
   8673..8777    +  promoter       AmpR promoter: bla
   8778..9638    +  CDS            AmpR: β-lactamase; bla; confers resistance to ampicillin, carbenicillin, and related antibiotics
   9809..10397   +  rep_origin     ori: high-copy-number ColE1/pMB1/pBR322/pUC origin of replication
  10580..10672   +  CDS            lacI (fragment): lac repressor; lacI; The lac repressor binds to the lac operator to inhibit transcription in E. coli. This inhibition can be relieved by adding lactose or isopropyl-β-D-thiogalactopyranoside (IPTG).
  10685..10706   +  protein_bind   CAP binding site: CAP binding activates transcription in the presence of cAMP. E. coli catabolite activator protein
  10721..10751   +  promoter       lac promoter: promoter for the E. coli lac operon
  10755..10777   +  protein_bind   lac operator (fragment): The lac repressor binds to the lac operator to inhibit transcription in E. coli. This inhibition can be relieved by adding lactose or isopropyl-β-D-thiogalactopyranoside (IPTG). lac repressor encoded by lacI
  10820..10838   +  promoter       T3 promoter: promoter for bacteriophage T3 RNA polymerase
