[The description below was written by a language model from this plasmid's Addgene catalogue record and pLannotate feature annotations shown in this document.]
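Description:
TFORF1224 is a lentiviral mammalian expression plasmid built on the pLX_TRC317 backbone and carrying a human AKNA open reading frame. It belongs to a barcoded transcription factor ORF collection. It is maintained in E. coli through a high-copy ColE1/pUC-type origin with ampicillin selection (AmpR under its own bla promoter). The backbone also retains an f1 origin, lac regulatory remnants and T7/T3 promoter sites. The depositor notes that the plasmid can recombine during propagation, which is a common concern with LTR-containing vectors.

The viral portion has a third-generation, self-inactivating layout. An RSV promoter drives a truncated HIV-1 5' LTR, followed by the Ψ packaging signal with a partial gag sequence, the Rev response element and a cPPT/CTS. The 3' end is a ΔU3 LTR with a downstream SV40 polyadenylation signal. Two expression units lie between the LTRs. An SV40 early promoter/origin region drives puromycin N-acetyltransferase for selection of transduced cells, and the EF-1α promoter drives the AKNA ORF, with a WPRE downstream to enhance transcript expression. The ORF was made by gene synthesis and corresponds to a specific annotated AKNA transcript isoform; the annotation tool matches it as a fragment of the reference AKNA protein.

According to the record, each plasmid in the collection carries a unique 24-bp barcode, although the feature table does not annotate it. The short "U6 promoter" fragment annotated between the ORF and the WPRE is probably not a functional Pol III promoter. The barcodes allow the overexpressed factor to be identified in pooled screens, and the associated work concerns transcription factor-directed differentiation.
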