Addgene plasmid #144091: TFORF1224
Purpose: Lentiviral vector for overexpressing transcription factor ORFs with unique 24-bp barcodes. Barcodes facilitate identification of transcription factors in pooled screens.
Depositing lab: Feng Zhang. Depositing organization: Broad Institute. Publication: A transcription factor atlas of directed differentiation. Joung J, Ma S, Tay T, Geiger-Schuller KR, Kirchgatterer PC, Verdine VK, Guo B, Arias-Garcia MA, Allen WE, Singh A, Kuksenko O, Abudayyeh OO, Gootenberg JS, Fu Z, Macrae RK, Buenrostro JD, Regev A, Zhang F. Cell. 2023 Jan 5;186(1):209-229.e26. doi: 10.1016/j.cell.2022.11.026. PubMed 36608654.
Backbone
  Vector backbone: pLX_TRC317
  Backbone manufacturer: Broad Institute Genetic Perturbation Platform
  Backbone size w/o insert (bp): 8264
  Vector type: Mammalian Expression, Lentiviral
  Selectable markers: Puromycin
Growth in bacteria
  Bacterial resistance: Ampicillin, 100 μg/mL
  Growth temperature: 37°C
  Growth strain: NEB Stable
  Copy number: High Copy
Gene/Insert
  Gene/Insert name: AKNA
  Species: H. sapiens (human)
  Insert size (bp): 2597
  Entrez Gene: AKNA (a.k.a. FLJ31001, FLJ33184, KIAA1968, RP11-82I1.4)
  Promoter: EF1a
  Cloning method: Unknown
  Sequencing primers: 5′ GGGTGGAGACTGAAGTTAGGCCAG; 3′ CACATAGCGTAAAAGGAGCAACATAG
Terms and licenses: Academic/Nonprofit Terms; Industry Terms: Not Available to Industry
Depositor comments: XM_006717295,ENST00000312033 . The transcription factor ORF portion of this plasmid was synthesized by Genewiz. Please test multiple small colonies in case of plasmid recombination. To make this collection available in a timely manner, a portion of this collection was not fully sequenced by Addgene. If an Addgene verified full plasmid sequence is not available, please contact us prior to placing an order to request the full sequence.
How to cite: TFORF1224 was a gift from Feng Zhang (Addgene plasmid # 144091 ; http://n2t.net/addgene:144091 ; RRID:Addgene_144091)
