>Addgene plasmid #144091 | TFORF1224 | depositor partial sequence | sequence record 284397 | Insert
ACCGCCACCATGGCCAGCTCGGAGACTGAGATCCGCTGGGCTGAGCCTGGCCTGGGGAAGGGCCCCCAGC
GGCGGCGCTGGGCCTGGGCCGAGGACAAGAGGGATGTGGATAGAAGTAGTTCACAAAGCTGGGAAGAAGA
GAGACTCTTTCCCAATGCCACCAGCCCCGAGCTCCTAGAGGACTTCCGCCTGGCCCAGCAGCACCTGCCG
CCCCTGGAGTGGGACCCACACCCGCAGCCCGATGGGCATCAGGATTCCGAGTCAGGAGAGACTTCGGGAG
AAGAGGCTGAAGCAGAGGATGTGGACAGCCCAGCAAGTTCCCATGAGCCTCTTGCCTGGCTCCCCCAGCA
GGGCCGTCAGCTGGACATGACTGAAGAGGAGCCAGATGGGACCCTCGGAAGTCTGGAGGTTGAGGAGGCT
GGAGAGAGCTCCTCAAGGTTGGGGTATGAGGCTGGTCTCAGCTTGGAAGGCCATGGAAACACCAGCCCCA
TGGCTCTTGGGCATGGTCAGGCCAGGGGCTGGGTGGCTTCTGGCGAACAAGCCAGTGGGGACAAACTTTC
TGAACATTCCGAGGTCAACCCATCCGTTGAACTCAGCCCGGCAAGGTCCTGGAGCAGTGGGACAGTGAGC
CTCGACCACCCTAGTGACAGCCTTGATTCTACCTGGGAAGGAGAGACCGATGGCCCCCAGCCCACTGCCC
TGGCAGAAACCTTGCCAGAGGGCCCCAGCCACCACCTCCTAAGCCCAGATGGCAGAACTGGAGGCAGTGT
TGCTCGGGCAACCCCCATGGAATTCCAGGACTCCTCAGCTCCCCCAGCCCAGAGTCCGCAGCATGCCACA
GATAGATGGAGGAGAGAAACGACCAGATTCTTCTGCCCTCAGCCCAAGGAACACATCTGGAAGCAGACAA
AGACGTCACCTAAGCCACTCCCTTCCCGATTCATTGGCTCCATCAGCCCCCTGAATCCCCAGCCCAGGCC
AACGCGGCAGGGCAGGCCGCTGCCCAGACAGGGAGCCACTCTGGCTGGCCGCTCCTCTTCTAATGCCCCC
AAGTATGGCCGGGGGCAGTTGAACTACCCACTCCCTGATTTCTCCAAGGTAGGGCCCCGGGTGAGATTCC
CCAAAGATGAGAGCTACCGTCCCCCCAAGTCCAGAAGCCACAACAGGAAGCCTCAGGCCCCTGCCAGGCC
CCTCATCTTCAAGTCTCCAGCTGAGATTGTGCAGGAGGTGCTGTTGAGCAGTGGAGAAGCAGCCCTGGCA
AAGGACACGCCTCCTGCCCACCCTATCACCAGGGTACCCCAAGAATTTCAGACGCCTGAGCAAGCCACTG
AGCTGGTCCATCAGCTCCAGGAAGACTACCACAGGCTCCTCACCAAGTACGCTGAGGCCGAGAACACCAT
TGACCAGCTACGCCTCGGGGCCAAGGTGAACCTGTTCTCTGACCCACCCCAGCCCAACCACAGCATCCAC
ACGGGAATGGTGCCCCAGGGGACCAAGGTCTTGTCCTTCACCATCCCACAGCCCCGCTCTGCAGAGTGGT
GGCCGGGCCCGGCCGAGGACCCCCAGGCCTCTGCGGCCTCAGGGTGGCCATCAGCTCGAGGAGACTTGAG
CCCCTCCTCGCTTACCAGCATGCCCACCCTGGGGTGGCTTCCGGAGAACCGGGACATCTCTGAGGACCAG
TCCTCAGCAGAGCAGACCCAGGCACTGGCTTCTCAGGCCAGCCAGTTCCTGGCCAAGGTGGAGTCCTTTG
AAAGACTGATACAGGCAGGACGTCTCATGCCCCAGGACCAAGTCAAGGGCTTCCAGCGGCTGAAGGCTGC
CCACGCGGCCCTAGAGGAGGAGTACCTGAAGGCTTGTCGGGAGCAACACCCTGCCCAGCCGCTTGCCGGC
TCCAAGGGGACGCCTGGAAGATTTGATCCTCGCAGGGAGCTGGAGGCAGAGATATACCGTCTGGGAAGCT
GCCTGGAAGAGCTGAAGGAACACATAGACCAGACCCAGCAAGAGCCTGAGCCGCCCGGGTCAGACTCAGC
TCTGGACAGCACCCCAGCCCTGCCCTGCCTCCATCAGCCAACGCACCTGCCTGCTCCTTCTGGACAAGCC
CCCATGCCAGCCATCAAGACCTCCTGCCCTGAGCCTGCTACCACCACTGCCGCCGCCAGCACTGGCCCCT
GCCCATTGCACGTAAATGTGGAGGTGAGCTCTGGCAACAGTGAGGTGGAGGACAGGCCACAGGACCCCCT
GGCCCGACTCAGGCACAAGGAGCTGCAGATGGAGCAAGTTTACCATGGCCTCATGGAGCGGTACCTCAGT
GTGAAGTCTCTCCCAGAAGCCATGAGAATGGAGGAGGAGGAAGAAGGAGAGGAGGAGGAGGAGGAAGAGG
GGGGAGGTGACTCCCTGGAAGTTGATGGGGTGGCTGCAACTCCAGGGAAAGCAGAGGCCACCAGGGTCCT
CCCAAGGCAGTGCCCGGTGCAGGCTGAGAAAAGTCATGGGGCTCCCCTGGAGTAGTAATGAACTAGTCCG
TAACTTGAAAGTATTTCGATTTCTTGGCTTTATATATCTTGTGGAAAGGACGACCGATAATAATTCGATA
TAAGCAC
