>Addgene plasmid #144091 | TFORF1224 | depositor partial sequence | sequence record 284398 | Barcode
CCGATAATAATTCGATATAAGCAC
